Addgene plasmid #160475: pVRC8400-SARS-CoV-2-NTD-AVI
Purpose: Expresses SARS-CoV-2 NTD domain with single chain Fc, HRV3C protease cleavage site, and AVI tag
Depositing lab: Peter Kwong. Depositing organization: National Institute of Allergy and Infectious Diseases (NIAID). Publication: Structure-Based Design with Tag-Based Purification and In-Process Biotinylation Enable Streamlined Development of SARS-CoV-2 Spike Molecular Probes. Zhou T, Teng IT, Olia AS, Cerutti G, Gorman J, Nazzari A, Shi W, Tsybovsky Y, Wang L, Wang S, Zhang B, Zhang Y, Katsamba PS, Petrova Y, Banach BB, Fahad AS, Liu L, Lopez Acevedo SN, Madan B, Oliveira de Souza M, Pan X, Wang P, Wolfe JR, Yin M, Ho DD, Phung E, DiPiazza A, Chang LA, Abiona OM, Corbett KS, DeKosky BJ, Graham BS, Mascola JR, Misasi J, Ruckwardt T, Sullivan NJ, Shapiro L, Kwong PD. Cell Rep. 2020 Oct 27;33(4):108322. doi: 10.1016/j.celrep.2020.108322. Epub 2020 Oct 12. PubMed 33091382.
Backbone
  Vector backbone: pVRC8400
  Vector type: Mammalian Expression
Growth in bacteria
  Bacterial resistance: Kanamycin, 50 μg/mL
  Growth temperature: 37°C
  Growth strain: DH5alpha
  Copy number: Unknown
Gene/Insert
  Gene/Insert name: SARS-CoV-2-NTD
  Tag / fusion protein: scFc (N terminal on insert); HRV3C (N terminal on insert); AVI (C terminal on insert)
Terms and licenses: Academic/Nonprofit Terms; Industry Terms: Not Available to Industry
How to cite: pVRC8400-SARS-CoV-2-NTD-AVI was a gift from Peter Kwong (Addgene plasmid # 160475 ; http://n2t.net/addgene:160475 ; RRID:Addgene_160475)
