[The description below was written by a language model from this plasmid's Addgene catalogue record and pLannotate feature annotations shown in this document.]
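Description:
pVRC8400-SARS-CoV-2-NTD-AVI is a 6.8 kb mammalian expression plasmid built on the pVRC8400 backbone and designed to produce a secreted, tagged form of the N-terminal domain (NTD) of the SARS-CoV-2 spike glycoprotein. It is propagated in E. coli through a high-copy ColE1/pUC-type origin and selected with kanamycin via an aph(3')-Ia (KanR) gene. The annotated fragments of bla, a Tn903 transposase, bom and rop appear to be backbone remnants rather than functional elements.

The expression cassette is driven by the human CMV immediate-early enhancer and promoter, followed by a truncated HTLV-1 5' LTR segment and a modified CMV intron A fragment, an arrangement generally used to raise transcript levels and translation in transfected mammalian cells. It is terminated by the bovine growth hormone polyadenylation signal. The open reading frame begins with a short match to a mouse immunoglobulin heavy-chain variable gene, which probably serves as a secretion leader. Human IGHG1 constant-region sequence follows, corresponding to the single-chain Fc (scFc) listed in the catalogue, and then the spike fragment encoding the NTD. According to the record, an HRV3C protease site lies between the scFc and the NTD, and an AVI tag sits at the C terminus; neither short element is separately annotated in the feature table.

Together these parts allow Fc-based affinity capture of the fusion protein, release of the NTD by HRV3C cleavage, and site-specific biotinylation of the AVI tag by BirA ligase. The associated publication describes this tag-based purification and in-process biotinylation strategy for making SARS-CoV-2 spike molecular probes, which are typically used for work such as antibody binding analysis or sorting of antigen-specific B cells.
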