Features (pLannotate 1.2.2; 15 found; start..end, strand, type, name):
    137..235     +  misc_feature   bom (fragment): basis of mobility region from pBR322
    321..700     +  enhancer       CMV enhancer: human cytomegalovirus immediate early enhancer
    701..904     +  promoter       CMV promoter: human cytomegalovirus (CMV) immediate early promoter
    993..1220    +  LTR            5' LTR (truncated) (fragment): truncated 5' long terminal repeat (LTR) from human T-cell leukemia virus (HTLV) type 1
   1224..1334    +  intron         CMV intron (fragment): modified intron A from human cytomegalovirus
   1385..1453    +  CDS            Ighv1-61 (fragment): HVM05_MOUSE - Also known as Igh-VJ558. Experimental evidence at protein level: Swiss-Prot protein existence level 1. From Mus musculus (Mouse).
   1787..2803    +  CDS            IGHG1: IGHG1_HUMAN - Experimental evidence at protein level: Swiss-Prot protein existence level 1. Constant region of immunoglobulin heavy chains. Immunoglobulins, also known as antibodies, are membrane-bound or secreted glycoproteins produced by B lymphocytes. In the recognition phase of humoral immunity, the membrane-bound immunoglobulins serve as receptors which, upon binding of a specific antigen, trigger the clonal expansion and differentiation of B lymphocytes into immunoglobulins- secreting plasma cells. Secreted immunoglobulins mediate the effector phase of humoral immunity, which results in
   2858..3733    +  CDS            S (fragment): SPIKE_SARS2 - Experimental evidence at protein level: Swiss-Prot protein existence level 1. [Spike glycoprotein]: May down-regulate host tetherin (BST2) by lysosomal degradation, thereby counteracting its antiviral activity. From Severe acute respiratory syndrome coronavirus 2 (2019-nCoV) (SARS-CoV-2).
   3831..4055    +  polyA_signal   bGH poly(A) signal: bovine growth hormone polyadenylation signal
   4593..5181    -  rep_origin     ori: high-copy-number ColE1/pMB1/pBR322/pUC origin of replication
   5353..5424    -  CDS            bla(M) (fragment): β-lactamase lacking the signal sequence; bla(M); allows cytosolic expression of β-lactamase
   5436..5582    -  CDS            TRA2_ECOLX (fragment): Protein predicted: Swiss-Prot protein existence level 4. Required for transposition of transposon Tn903. From Escherichia coli.
   5723..6538    -  CDS            KanR: aminoglycoside phosphotransferase; aph(3')-Ia; confers resistance to kanamycin in bacteria or G418 (Geneticin®) in eukaryotes
   6661..6748    -  promoter       AmpR promoter (fragment): bla
   6843..35      +  CDS            rop (fragment) (across the origin): Rop protein, which maintains plasmids at low copy number; rop
>Addgene plasmid #160475 | pVRC8400-SARS-CoV-2-NTD-AVI | addgene full sequence | sequence record 314398 | Addgene NGS Result
TCGCGCGTTTCGGTGATGACGGTGAAAACCTCTGACACATGCAGCTCCCGGAGACGGTCACAGCTTGTCT
GTAAGCGGATGCCGGGAGCAGACAAGCCCGTCAGGGCGCGTCAGCGGGTGTTGGCGGGTGTCGGGGCTGG
CTTAACTATGCGGCATCAGAGCAGATTGTACTGAGAGTGCACCATATGCGGTGTGAAATACCGCACAGAT
GCGTAAGGAGAAAATACCGCATCAGATTGGCTATTGGCCATTGCATACGTTGTATCCATATCATAATATG
TACATTTATATTGGCTCATGTCCAACATTACCGCCATGTTGACATTGATTATTGACTAGTTATTAATAGT
AATCAATTACGGGGTCATTAGTTCATAGCCCATATATGGAGTTCCGCGTTACATAACTTACGGTAAATGG
CCCGCCTGGCTGACCGCCCAACGACCCCCGCCCATTGACGTCAATAATGACGTATGTTCCCATAGTAACG
CCAATAGGGACTTTCCATTGACGTCAATGGGTGGAGTATTTACGGTAAACTGCCCACTTGGCAGTACATC
AAGTGTATCATATGCCAAGTACGCCCCCTATTGACGTCAATGACGGTAAATGGCCCGCCTGGCATTATGC
CCAGTACATGACCTTATGGGACTTTCCTACTTGGCAGTACATCTACGTATTAGTCATCGCTATTACCATG
GTGATGCGGTTTTGGCAGTACATCAATGGGCGTGGATAGCGGTTTGACTCACGGGGATTTCCAAGTCTCC
ACCCCATTGACGTCAATGGGAGTTTGTTTTGGCACCAAAATCAACGGGACTTTCCAAAATGTCGTAACAA
CTCCGCCCCATTGACGCAAATGGGCGGTAGGCGTGTACGGTGGGAGGTCTATATAAGCAGAGCTCGTTTA
GTGAACCGTCAGATCGCCTGGAGACGCCATCCACGCTGTTTTGACCTCCATAGAAGACACCGGGACCGAT
CCAGCCTCCATCGGCTCGCATCTCTCCTTCACGCGCCCGCCGCCCTACCTGAGGCCGCCATCCACGCCGG
TTGAGTCGCGTTCTGCCGCCTCCCGCCTGTGGTGCCTCCTGAACTGCGTCCGCCGTCTAGGTAAGTTTAA
AGCTCAGGTCGAGACCGGGCCTTTGTCCGGCGCTCCCTTGGAGCCTACCTAGACTCAGCCGGCTCTCCAC
GCTTTGCCTGACCCTGCTTGCTCAACTCTAGTTAACGGTGGAGGGCAGTGTAGTCTGAGCAGTACTCGTT
GCTGCCGCGCGCGCCACCAGACATAATAGCTGACAGACTAACAGACTGTTCCTTTCCATGGGTCTTTTCT
GCAGTCACCGTCGTCGACACGTGTGATCAGATATCGCGGCCGCTCTAGACCACCATGGGATGGTCATGTA
TCATCCTTTTTCTAGTAGCAACTGCAACCGGTGTACATTCCGCACCAGAGCTGCTGGGAGGACCTAGCGT
GTTCCTGTTTCCCCCTAAGCCTAAGGACACCCTGATGATCAGCCGGACCCCAGAGGTGACATGCGTGGTG
GTGGACGTGTCCCACGAGGACCCCGAGGTGAAGTTCAACTGGTACGTGGATGGCGTGGAGGTGCACAATG
CCAAGACCAAGCCAAGGGAGGAGCAGTACAACTCTACCTATCGCGTGGTGAGCGTGCTGACAGTGCTGCA
CCAGGACTGGCTGAACGGCAAGGAGTACAAGTGTAAGGTGTCTAATAAGGCCCTGCCTGCCCCAATCGAG
AAGACCATCAGCAAGGCAAAGGGACAGCCAAGGGAGCCTCAGGTGTATACCCTGCCACCCAGCCGCGACG
AGCTGACAAAGAACCAGGTGTCCCTGTACTGCCTGGTGAAGGGCTTCTATCCTTCCGATATCGCCGTGGA
GTGGGAGTCTAATGGCCAGCCAGAGAACAATTACAAGACCACACCTCCAGTGCTGGACTCCGATGGCTCT
TTCTTTCTGTATTCCAAGCTGACCGTGGATAAGAGCCGGTGGCAGCAGGGCAACGTGTTTAGCTGTTCCG
TGATGCACGAGGCCCTGCACAATCACTACACACAGAAGTCTCTGAGCCTGTCCCCCGGCAAGGGAGGAGG
AGGCAGCGGCGGAGGAGGCTCCGGAGGCGGCGGCTCTGGCGGCGGCGGCAGCGCCCCTGAACTGCTGGGA
GGACCAAGCGTGTTCCTGTTTCCACCTAAGCCCAAAGATACCCTGATGATCTCCAGGACCCCTGAAGTCA
CCTGCGTGGTCGTGGACGTGTCTCATGAGGACCCCGAAGTCAAGTTCAACTGGTACGTGGACGGAGTCGA
AGTCCATAACGCCAAGACCAAGCCTAGAGAAGAGCAGTACAACTCCACCTATAGAGTGGTGTCTGTGCTG
ACAGTGCTGCATCAGGATTGGCTGAATGGCAAGGAATATAAGTGTAAGGTGAGCAATAAGGCCCTGCCCG
CCCCTATCGAGAAGACCATCTCTAAAGCCAAAGGACAGCCAAGGGAGCCACAGGTGTATACACTGCCACC
CAGCCGGGACGAGCTGACCAAGAACCAGGTGAGCCTGACATGTCTGGTCAAGGGCTTCTACCCCAGTGAC
ATTGCTGTGGAGTGGGAGTCCAATGGCCAGCCTGAGAACAATTATAAAACTACCCCACCAGTGCTGGACA
GCGATGGCTCCTTCTTTCTGACCAGCAAGCTGACAGTGGATAAGTCCCGCTGGCAGCAGGGAAACGTGTT
TTCTTGTAGCGTGATGCATGAGGCCCTGCATAACCACTACACCCAGAAGTCCCTGTCTCTGAGCCCAGGC
AAGGGAGGCAGCGGAGGCGGAGGCAGCGGAGGCCTGGAGGTGCTGTTTCAGGGCCCTCAGTGCGTGAACC
TGACCACAAGGACCCAGCTGCCCCCTGCCTATACCAATTCCTTCACACGGGGCGTGTACTATCCCGACAA
GGTGTTCAGAAGCAGCGTGCTGCACTCCACACAGGATCTGTTTCTGCCTTTCTTTTCTAACGTGACCTGG
TTCCACGCCATCCATGTGAGCGGCACCAATGGCACAAAGCGGTTCGACAATCCAGTGCTGCCCTTTAACG
ATGGCGTGTACTTCGCCTCCACCGAGAAGTCTAACATCATCAGAGGCTGGATCTTTGGCACCACACTGGA
CAGCAAGACACAGTCCCTGCTGATCGTGAACAATGCCACCAACGTGGTCATCAAGGTGTGCGAGTTCCAG
TTTTGTAATGATCCATTCCTGGGCGTGTACTATCACAAGAACAATAAGTCTTGGATGGAGAGCGAGTTTC
GCGTGTATTCCTCTGCCAACAATTGCACATTTGAGTACGTGTCCCAGCCCTTCCTGATGGACCTGGAGGG
CAAGCAGGGCAATTTCAAGAACCTGAGGGAGTTCGTGTTTAAGAATATCGATGGCTACTTCAAAATCTAC
TCCAAGCACACCCCAATCAACCTGGTGCGCGACCTGCCACAGGGCTTCTCTGCCCTGGAGCCACTGGTGG
ATCTGCCCATCGGCATCAACATCACCCGGTTTCAGACACTGCTGGCCCTGCACAGAAGCTACCTGACACC
AGGCGACAGCTCCTCTGGCTGGACCGCAGGAGCAGCAGCCTACTATGTGGGCTATCTGCAGCCCAGGACC
TTCCTGCTGAAGTACAACGAGAATGGCACCATCACAGACGCAGTGGATTGCGCCCTGGACCCCCTGTCTG
AGACCAAGTGTACACTGAAGAGCGGAGGAGGCCTGGTGCCACAGCAGAGCGGAGGCCTGAACGACATCTT
CGAGGCCCAGAAGATCGAGTGGCACGAGGGCTGATGAGGATCCAGATCTGCTGTGCCTTCTAGTTGCCAG
CCATCTGTTGTTTGCCCCTCCCCCGTGCCTTCCTTGACCCTGGAAGGTGCCACTCCCACTGTCCTTTCCT
AATAAAATGAGGAAATTGCATCGCATTGTCTGAGTAGGTGTCATTCTATTCTGGGGGGTGGGGTGGGGCA
GGACAGCAAGGGGGAGGATTGGGAAGACAATAGCAGGCATGCTGGGGATGCGGTGGGCTCTATGGGTACC
CAGGTGCTGAAGAATTGACCCGGTTCCTCCTGGGCCAGAAAGAAGCAGGCACATCCCCTTCTCTGTGACA
CACCCTGTCCACGCCCCTGGTTCTTAGTTCCAGCCCCACTCATAGGACACTCATAGCTCAGGAGGGCTCC
GCCTTCAATCCCACCCGCTAAAGTACTTGGAGCGGTCTCTCCCTCCCTCATCAGCCCACCAAACCAAACC
TAGCCTCCAAGAGTGGGAAGAAATTAAAGCAAGATAGGCTATTAAGTGCAGAGGGAGAGAAAATGCCTCC
AACATGTGAGGAAGTAATGAGAGAAATCATAGAATTTTAAGGCCATGATTTAAGGCCATCATGGCCTTAA
TCTTCCGCTTCCTCGCTCACTGACTCGCTGCGCTCGGTCGTTCGGCTGCGGCGAGCGGTATCAGCTCACT
CAAAGGCGGTAATACGGTTATCCACAGAATCAGGGGATAACGCAGGAAAGAACATGTGAGCAAAAGGCCA
GCAAAAGGCCAGGAACCGTAAAAAGGCCGCGTTGCTGGCGTTTTTCCATAGGCTCCGCCCCCCTGACGAG
CATCACAAAAATCGACGCTCAAGTCAGAGGTGGCGAAACCCGACAGGACTATAAAGATACCAGGCGTTTC
CCCCTGGAAGCTCCCTCGTGCGCTCTCCTGTTCCGACCCTGCCGCTTACCGGATACCTGTCCGCCTTTCT
CCCTTCGGGAAGCGTGGCGCTTTCTCATAGCTCACGCTGTAGGTATCTCAGTTCGGTGTAGGTCGTTCGC
TCCAAGCTGGGCTGTGTGCACGAACCCCCCGTTCAGCCCGACCGCTGCGCCTTATCCGGTAACTATCGTC
TTGAGTCCAACCCGGTAAGACACGACTTATCGCCACTGGCAGCAGCCACTGGTAACAGGATTAGCAGAGC
GAGGTATGTAGGCGGTGCTACAGAGTTCTTGAAGTGGTGGCCTAACTACGGCTACACTAGAAGAACAGTA
TTTGGTATCTGCGCTCTGCTGAAGCCAGTTACCTTCGGAAAAAGAGTTGGTAGCTCTTGATCCGGCAAAC
AAACCACCGCTGGTAGCGGTGGTTTTTTTGTTTGCAAGCAGCAGATTACGCGCAGAAAAAAAGGATCTCA
AGAAGATCCTTTGATCTTTTCTACGGGGTCTGACGCTCAGTGGAACGAAAACTCACGTTAAGGGATTTTG
GTCATGAGATTATCAAAAAGGATCTTCACCTAGATCCTTTTAAATTAAAAATGAAGTTTTAAATCAATCT
AAAGTATATATGAGTAAACTTGGTCTGACAGTTACCAATGCTTAATCAGTGAGGCACCTATCTCAGCGAT
CTGTCTATTTCGTTCATCCATAGTTGCCTGACTCGGGGGGGGGGGGCGCTGAGGTCTGCCTCGTGAAGAA
GGTGTTGCTGACTCATACCAGGCCTGAATCGCCCCATCATCCAGCCAGAAAGTGAGGGAGCCACGGTTGA
TGAGAGCTTTGTTGTAGGTGGACCAGTTGGTGATTTTGAACTTTTGCTTTGCCACGGAACGGTCTGCGTT
GTCGGGAAGATGCGTGATCTGATCCTTCAACTCAGCAAAAGTTCGATTTATTCAACAAAGCCGCCGTCCC
GTCAAGTCAGCGTAATGCTCTGCCAGTGTTACAACCAATTAACCAATTCTGATTAGAAAAACTCATCGAG
CATCAAATGAAACTGCAATTTATTCATATCAGGATTATCAATACCATATTTTTGAAAAAGCCGTTTCTGT
AATGAAGGAGAAAACTCACCGAGGCAGTTCCATAGGATGGCAAGATCCTGGTATCGGTCTGCGATTCCGA
CTCGTCCAACATCAATACAACCTATTAATTTCCCCTCGTCAAAAATAAGGTTATCAAGTGAGAAATCACC
ATGAGTGACGACTGAATCCGGTGAGAATGGCAAAAGCTTATGCATTTCTTTCCAGACTTGTTCAACAGGC
CAGCCATTACGCTCGTCATCAAAATCACTCGCATCAACCAAACCGTTATTCATTCGTGATTGCGCCTGAG
CGAGACGAAATACGCGATCGCTGTTAAAAGGACAATTACAAACAGGAATCGAATGCAACCGGCGCAGGAA
CACTGCCAGCGCATCAACAATATTTTCACCTGAATCAGGATATTCTTCTAATACCTGGAATGCTGTTTTC
CCGGGGATCGCAGTGGTGAGTAACCATGCATCATCAGGAGTACGGATAAAATGCTTGATGGTCGGAAGAG
GCATAAATTCCGTCAGCCAGTTTAGTCTGACCATCTCATCTGTAACATCATTGGCAACGCTACCTTTGCC
ATGTTTCAGAAACAACTCTGGCGCATCGGGCTTCCCATACAATCGATAGATTGTCGCACCTGATTGCCCG
ACATTATCGCGAGCCCATTTATACCCATATAAATCAGCATCCATGTTGGAATTTAATCGCGGCCTCGAGC
AAGACGTTTCCCGTTGAATATGGCTCATAACACCCCTTGTATTACTGTTTATGTAAGCAGACAGTTTTAT
TGTTCATGATGATATATTTTTATCTTGTGCAATGTAACATCAGAGATTTTGAGACACAACGTGGCTTTCC
CCCCCCCCCCATTATTGAAGCATTTATCAGGGTTATTGTCTCATGAGCGGATACATATTTGAATGTATTT
AGAAAAATAAACAAATAGGGGTTCCGCGCACATTTCCCCGAAAAGTGCCACCTGACGTCTAAGAAACCAT
TATTATCATGACATTAACCTATAAAAATAGGCGTATCACGAGGCCCTTTCGTC
